Addgene plasmid #143848: TFORF1805
Purpose: Lentiviral vector for overexpressing transcription factor ORFs with unique 24-bp barcodes. Barcodes facilitate identification of transcription factors in pooled screens.
Depositing lab: Feng Zhang. Depositing organization: Broad Institute. Publication: A transcription factor atlas of directed differentiation. Joung J, Ma S, Tay T, Geiger-Schuller KR, Kirchgatterer PC, Verdine VK, Guo B, Arias-Garcia MA, Allen WE, Singh A, Kuksenko O, Abudayyeh OO, Gootenberg JS, Fu Z, Macrae RK, Buenrostro JD, Regev A, Zhang F. Cell. 2023 Jan 5;186(1):209-229.e26. doi: 10.1016/j.cell.2022.11.026. PubMed 36608654.
Backbone
  Vector backbone: pLX_TRC317
  Backbone manufacturer: Broad Institute Genetic Perturbation Platform
  Backbone size w/o insert (bp): 8264
  Vector type: Mammalian Expression, Lentiviral
  Selectable markers: Puromycin
Growth in bacteria
  Bacterial resistance: Ampicillin, 100 μg/mL
  Growth temperature: 37°C
  Growth strain: NEB Stable
  Copy number: High Copy
Gene/Insert
  Gene/Insert name: ZNF347
  Species: H. sapiens (human)
  Insert size (bp): 2624
  Entrez Gene: ZNF347 (a.k.a. ZNF1111)
  Promoter: EF1a
  Cloning method: Unknown
  Sequencing primers: 5′ GGGTGGAGACTGAAGTTAGGCCAG; 3′ CACATAGCGTAAAAGGAGCAACATAG
Terms and licenses: Academic/Nonprofit Terms; Industry Terms: Not Available to Industry
Depositor comments: NM_001172674,NM_001172675,ENST00000452676,ENST00000601469 . The transcription factor ORF portion of this plasmid was synthesized by Genewiz. Please test multiple small colonies in case of plasmid recombination. To make this collection available in a timely manner, a portion of this collection was not fully sequenced by Addgene. If an Addgene verified full plasmid sequence is not available, please contact us prior to placing an order to request the full sequence.
How to cite: TFORF1805 was a gift from Feng Zhang (Addgene plasmid # 143848 ; http://n2t.net/addgene:143848 ; RRID:Addgene_143848)
