[The description below was written by a language model from this plasmid's Addgene catalogue record and pLannotate feature annotations shown in this document.]
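Description:
TFORF1805 is a lentiviral mammalian expression plasmid built on the pLX_TRC317 backbone and carrying the human zinc-finger gene ZNF347 (also known as ZNF1111) as a synthesized open reading frame. It belongs to a large barcoded transcription factor ORF collection. Each member overexpresses one factor and carries a unique 24-bp barcode, so the factor can be identified by sequencing in pooled screens such as directed-differentiation screens. In bacteria the plasmid is maintained through a high-copy ColE1/pUC-type origin with ampicillin resistance (AmpR), and an f1 origin is also present. The depositor warns that recombination can occur during propagation, which is common for LTR-containing plasmids.

The annotated full sequence (10,888 nt, consistent with the stated backbone and insert sizes) shows a third-generation, self-inactivating lentiviral layout. An RSV promoter drives a truncated HIV-1 5' LTR, followed by the Ψ packaging signal, a gag fragment, the RRE for Rev-dependent nuclear export, a cPPT/CTS and a ΔU3 3' LTR with a downstream SV40 poly(A) signal. Two cassettes sit between the LTRs. The first is an SV40 promoter/origin region upstream of the puromycin N-acetyltransferase gene, which allows selection of transduced cells. The second is the strong constitutive EF-1α promoter directly upstream of ZNF347, followed by WPRE to enhance transcript expression. The automated annotation labels only the first part of the ORF as ZNF347. The small CCR5 zinc-finger and U6 fragment hits further downstream are probably spurious matches within the repetitive zinc-finger coding region or adjacent sequence. The barcode is not annotated as a feature, so its exact position is not given in the record.
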