Features (pLannotate 1.2.2; 32 found; start..end, strand, type, name):
      5..231     +  promoter       RSV promoter: Rous sarcoma virus enhancer/promoter
    232..412     +  LTR            5' LTR (truncated): truncated 5' long terminal repeat (LTR) from HIV-1
    459..584     +  misc_feature   HIV-1 Ψ: packaging signal of human immunodeficiency virus type 1
    568..931     +  CDS            HIV-1 gag (fragment): gag protein from human immunodeficiency virus 1; gag
   1077..1310    +  misc_feature   RRE: The Rev response element (RRE) of HIV-1 allows for Rev-dependent mRNA export from the nucleus to the cytoplasm.
   1687..1713    +  CDS            Rev (fragment): human immunodeficiency virus 1 (HIV-1) Rev protein; rev; enhances nuclear export of unspliced and incompletely spliced viral mRNAs
   1720..1743    +  promoter       SV40 promoter (fragment): SV40 early promoter
   1744..1815    +  promoter       SV40 promoter (fragment): SV40 enhancer and early promoter
   1839..1974    +  rep_origin     SV40 ori: SV40 origin of replication
   2020..2616    +  CDS            PuroR (fragment): puromycin N-acetyltransferase; pac from Streptomyces; confers resistance to puromycin
   2665..2782    +  misc_feature   cPPT/CTS: central polypurine tract and central termination sequence of HIV-1
   2847..2913    +  CDS            small t antigen (fragment): SV40 (simian virus 40) small t antigen
   2920..4098    +  promoter       EF-1α promoter: strong constitutive promoter for human elongation factor EF-1α
   4115..4978    +  CDS            ZNF347 (fragment): ZN347_HUMAN - Also known as ZNF1111. Experimental evidence at protein level: Swiss-Prot protein existence level 1. May be involved in transcriptional regulation. From Homo sapiens (Human).
   6056..6074    +  CDS            CCR5TC (fragment): zinc-finger domain from the CCR5-224 (+) zinc-finger nuclease that recognizes the left half-site target sequence in the human CCR5 gene (Perez et al., 2008; Gross et al., 2013)
   6650..6703    +  promoter       U6 promoter (fragment): RNA polymerase III promoter for human U6 snRNA
   6745..7333    +  misc_feature   WPRE: woodchuck hepatitis virus posttranscriptional regulatory element
   7384..7403    +  misc_feature   cPPT/CTS (fragment): central polypurine tract and central termination sequence of HIV-1
   7405..7638    +  LTR            3' LTR (ΔU3): self-inactivating 3' long terminal repeat (LTR) from HIV-1
   7716..7837    +  polyA_signal   SV40 poly(A) signal: SV40 polyadenylation signal
   7877..8012    +  rep_origin     SV40 ori: SV40 origin of replication
   8033..8051    -  promoter       T7 promoter: promoter for bacteriophage T7 RNA polymerase
   8059..8214    +  CDS            lacZα (fragment): LacZα fragment of β-galactosidase; lacZ fragment
   8219..8647    +  rep_origin     f1 ori (sequence partly withheld): f1 bacteriophage origin of replication; arrow indicates direction of (+) strand synthesis
   8700..8804    +  promoter       AmpR promoter: bla
   8805..9665    +  CDS            AmpR: β-lactamase; bla; confers resistance to ampicillin, carbenicillin, and related antibiotics
   9836..10424   +  rep_origin     ori: high-copy-number ColE1/pMB1/pBR322/pUC origin of replication
  10607..10699   +  CDS            lacI (fragment): lac repressor; lacI; The lac repressor binds to the lac operator to inhibit transcription in E. coli. This inhibition can be relieved by adding lactose or isopropyl-β-D-thiogalactopyranoside (IPTG).
  10712..10733   +  protein_bind   CAP binding site: CAP binding activates transcription in the presence of cAMP. E. coli catabolite activator protein
  10748..10778   +  promoter       lac promoter: promoter for the E. coli lac operon
  10782..10804   +  protein_bind   lac operator (fragment): The lac repressor binds to the lac operator to inhibit transcription in E. coli. This inhibition can be relieved by adding lactose or isopropyl-β-D-thiogalactopyranoside (IPTG). lac repressor encoded by lacI
  10847..10865   +  promoter       T3 promoter: promoter for bacteriophage T3 RNA polymerase
>Addgene plasmid #143848 | TFORF1805 | addgene full sequence | sequence record 396282 | Addgene NGS Result
TTAATGTAGTCTTATGCAATACTCTTGTAGTCTTGCAACATGGTAACGATGAGTTAGCAACATGCCTTAC
AAGGAGAGAAAAAGCACCGTGCATGCCGATTGGTGGAAGTAAGGTGGTACGATCGTGCCTTATTAGGAAG
GCAACAGACGGGTCTGACATGGATTGGACGAACCACTGAATTGCCGCATTGCAGAGATATTGTATTTAAG
TGCCTAGCTCGATACATAAACGGGTCTCTCTGGTTAGACCAGATCTGAGCCTGGGAGCTCTCTGGCTAAC
TAGGGAACCCACTGCTTAAGCCTCAATAAAGCTTGCCTTGAGTGCTTCAAGTAGTGTGTGCCCGTCTGTT
GTGTGACTCTGGTAACTAGAGATCCCTCAGACCCTTTTAGTCAGTGTGGAAAATCTCTAGCAGTGGCGCC
CGAACAGGGACTTGAAAGCGAAAGGGAAACCAGAGGAGCTCTCTCGACGCAGGACTCGGCTTGCTGAAGC
GCGCACGGCAAGAGGCGAGGGGCGGCGACTGGTGAGTACGCCAAAAATTTTGACTAGCGGAGGCTAGAAG
GAGAGAGATGGGTGCGAGAGCGTCAGTATTAAGCGGGGGAGAATTAGATCGCGATGGGAAAAAATTCGGT
TAAGGCCAGGGGGAAAGAAAAAATATAAATTAAAACATATAGTATGGGCAAGCAGGGAGCTAGAACGATT
CGCAGTTAATCCTGGCCTGTTAGAAACATCAGAAGGCTGTAGACAAATACTGGGACAGCTACAACCATCC
CTTCAGACAGGATCAGAAGAACTTAGATCATTATATAATACAGTAGCAACCCTCTATTGTGTGCATCAAA
GGATAGAGATAAAAGACACCAAGGAAGCTTTAGACAAGATAGAGGAAGAGCAAAACAAAAGTAAGACCAC
CGCACAGCAAGCGGCCGCTGATCTTCAGACCTGGAGGAGGAGATATGAGGGACAATTGGAGAAGTGAATT
ATATAAATATAAAGTAGTAAAAATTGAACCATTAGGAGTAGCACCCACCAAGGCAAAGAGAAGAGTGGTG
CAGAGAGAAAAAAGAGCAGTGGGAATAGGAGCTTTGTTCCTTGGGTTCTTGGGAGCAGCAGGAAGCACTA
TGGGCGCAGCGTCAATGACGCTGACGGTACAGGCCAGACAATTATTGTCTGGTATAGTGCAGCAGCAGAA
CAATTTGCTGAGGGCTATTGAGGCGCAACAGCATCTGTTGCAACTCACAGTCTGGGGCATCAAGCAGCTC
CAGGCAAGAATCCTGGCTGTGGAAAGATACCTAAAGGATCAACAGCTCCTGGGGATTTGGGGTTGCTCTG
GAAAACTCATTTGCACCACTGCTGTGCCTTGGAATGCTAGTTGGAGTAATAAATCTCTGGAACAGATTTG
GAATCACACGACCTGGATGGAGTGGGACAGAGAAATTAACAATTACACAAGCTTAATACACTCCTTAATT
GAAGAATCGCAAAACCAGCAAGAAAAGAATGAACAAGAATTATTGGAATTAGATAAATGGGCAAGTTTGT
GGAATTGGTTTAACATAACAAATTGGCTGTGGTATATAAAATTATTCATAATGATAGTAGGAGGCTTGGT
AGGTTTAAGAATAGTTTTTGCTGTACTTTCTATAGTGAATAGAGTTAGGCAGGGATATTCACCATTATCG
TTTCAGACCCACCTCCCAACCCCGAGGGGACCCATGCATTGCATCTCAATTAGTCAGCAACCAGGTGTGG
AAAGTCCCCAGGCTCCCCAGCAGGCAGAAGTATGCAAAGCATGCGTCTCAATTAGTCAGCAACCATAGTC
CCGCCCCTAACTCCGCCCATCCCGCCCCTAACTCCGCCCAGTTCCGCCCATTCTCCGCCCCATGGCTGAC
TAATTTTTTTTATTTATGCAGAGGCCGAGGCCGCCTCGGCCTCTGAGCTATTCCAGAAGTAGTGAGGAGG
CTTTTTTGGAGGCCTAGGCTTTTGCAAAAAGCTTTCTAGAGGTACCACCGGAGCTTACCATGACCGAGTA
CAAGCCCACGGTGCGCCTCGCCACCCGCGACGACGTCCCCAGGGCCGTACGCACCCTCGCCGCCGCGTTC
GCCGACTACCCCGCCACGCGCCACACCGTCGATCCGGACCGCCACATCGAGCGGGTCACCGAGCTGCAAG
AACTCTTCCTCACGCGCGTCGGGCTCGACATCGGCAAGGTGTGGGTCGCGGACGACGGCGCCGCCGTGGC
GGTCTGGACCACGCCGGAGAGCGTCGAAGCGGGGGCGGTGTTCGCCGAGATCGGCCCGCGCATGGCCGAG
TTGAGCGGTTCCCGGCTGGCCGCGCAGCAACAGATGGAAGGCCTCCTGGCGCCGCACCGGCCCAAGGAGC
CCGCGTGGTTCCTGGCCACCGTCGGCGTCTCGCCCGACCACCAGGGCAAGGGTCTGGGCAGCGCCGTCGT
GCTCCCCGGAGTGGAGGCGGCCGAGCGCGCCGGGGTGCCCGCCTTCCTGGAGACCTCCGCGCCCCGCAAC
CTCCCCTTCTACGAGCGGCTCGGCTTCACCGTCACCGCCGACGTCGAGGTGCCCGAAGGACCGCGCACCT
GGTGCATGACCCGCAAGCCCGGTGCCAGTTAACGAATTCTAGATCTTGAGACAAATGGCAGTATTCATCC
ACAATTTTAAAAGAAAAGGGGGGATTGGGGGGTACAGTGCAGGGGAAAGAATAGTAGACATAATAGCAAC
AGACATACAAACTAAAGAATTACAAAAACAAATTACAAAAATTCAAAATTTTCGGGTTTATTACAGGGAC
AGCAGAGATCCACTTTGGCGCCGGCTCGAGGCCTGCAGGTGCAAAGATGGATAAAGTTTTAAACAGAGAG
GAATCTTTGCAGCTAATGGACCTTCTAGGTCTTGAAAGGAGTGGGAATTGGCTCCGGTGCCCGTCAGTGG
GCAGAGCGCACATCGCCCACAGTCCCCGAGAAGTTGGGGGGAGGGGTCGGCAATTGAACCGGTGCCTAGA
GAAGGTGGCGCGGGGTAAACTGGGAAAGTGATGTCGTGTACTGGCTCCGCCTTTTTCCCGAGGGTGGGGG
AGAACCGTATATAAGTGCAGTAGTCGCCGTGAACGTTCTTTTTCGCAACGGGTTTGCCGCCAGAACACAG
GTAAGTGCCGTGTGTGGTTCCCGCGGGCCTGGCCTCTTTACGGGTTATGGCCCTTGCGTGCCTTGAATTA
CTTCCACCTGGCTGCAGTACGTGATTCTTGATCCCGAGCTTCGGGTTGGAAGTGGGTGGGAGAGTTCGAG
GCCTTGCGCTTAAGGAGCCCCTTCGCCTCGTGCTTGAGTTGAGGCCTGGCCTGGGCGCTGGGGCCGCCGC
GTGCGAATCTGGTGGCACCTTCGCGCCTGTCTCGCTGCTTTCGATAAGTCTCTAGCCATTTAAAATTTTT
GATGACCTGCTGCGACGCTTTTTTTCTGGCAAGATAGTCTTGTAAATGCGGGCCAAGATCTGCACACTGG
TATTTCGGTTTTTGGGGCCGCGGGCGGCGACGGGGCCCGTGCGTCCCAGCGCACATGTTCGGCGAGGCGG
GGCCTGCGAGCGCGGCCACCGAGAATCGGACGGGGGTAGTCTCAAGCTGGCCGGCCTGCTCTGGTGCCTG
GCCTCGCGCCGCCGTGTATCGCCCCGCCCTGGGCGGCAAGGCTGGCCCGGTCGGCACCAGTTGCGTGAGC
GGAAAGATGGCCGCTTCCCGGCCCTGCTGCAGGGAGCTCAAAATGGAGGACGCGGCGCTCGGGAGAGCGG
GCGGGTGAGTCACCCACACAAAGGAAAAGGGCCTTTCCGTCCTCAGCCGTCGCTTCATGTGACTCCACGG
AGTACCGGGCGCCGTCCAGGCACCTCGATTAGTTCTCGAGCTTTTGGAGTACGTCGTCTTTAGGTTGGGG
GGAGGGGTTTTATGCGATGGAGTTTCCCCACACTGAGTGGGTGGAGACTGAAGTTAGGCCAGCTTGGCAC
TTGATGTAATTCTCCTTGGAATTTGCCCTTTTTGAGTTTGGATCTTGGTTCATTCTCAAGCCTCAGACAG
TGGTTCAAAGTTTTTTTCTTCCATTTCAGGTGTCGTGAGGCTAGCACCGCCACCATGGCTCTCACCCAGG
GACAGGTGACATTCAGGGATGTGGCTATAGAATTCTCTCAGGAGGAGTGGACATGCCTGGACCCCGCTCA
GAGGACTTTGTACAGGGACGTGATGTTGGAGAATTATAGGAACCTGGCCTCCCTGGCAGGAATCTCTTGT
TTTGACCTCAGTATTATCTCTATGTTGGAGCAAGGGAAGGAGCCTTTCACTTTGGAGAGCCAAGTACAAA
TAGCAGGAAACCCAGATGGATGGGAATGGATCAAAGCTGTGATCACAGCTCTCTCTTCCGAATTTGTAAT
GAAAGATTTACTACACAAAGGGAAGAGTAATACAGGAGAAGTATTCCAAACAGTGATGTTGGAAAGACAG
GAAAGCCAAGACATTGAAGGATGTTCCTTCAGGGAAGTCCAGAAAAATACACATGGCCTTGAGTATCAAT
GCAGAGATGCTGAAGGAAATTACAAAGGAGTGCTTTTGACCCAAGAAGGCAATCTCACTCATGGAAGAGA
TGAACATGATAAAAGAGATGCAAGAAACAAGCTTATTAAAAATCAGCTTGGATTAAGCCTTCAGTCACAT
CTGCCTGAACTGCAGCTTTTTCAATATGAAGGGAAAATTTATGAATGTAATCAGGTTGAGAAGTCTTTCA
ACAATAATTCCTCAGTTTCACCACCTCAACAAATGCCTTATAATGTCAAAACCCACATTTCTAAGAAATA
TCTCAAAGATTTTATCTCTTCTTTATTACTCACACAGGGGCAAAAAGCAAATAATTGGGGAAGCCCTTAC
AAATCTAATGGATGTGGCATGGTCTTTCCTCAAAATTCACACCTTGCAAGTCATCAGAGAAGTCATACTA
AAGAGAAACCTTACAAATGTTATGAGTGTGGCAAAGCCTTTAGAACACGTTCAAACCTAACTACCCATCA
GGTGATCCATACTGGCGAAAAACGTTACAAATGTAATGAGTGTGGTAAGGTCTTTAGTCGAAATTCACAA
CTCTCACAACATCAGAAAATTCACACTGGAGAGAAACCTTATAAATGTAACGAATGTGGCAAGGTCTTCA
CTCAGAATTCACACCTTGTAAGACATCGAGGAATTCATACTGGAGAGAAACCTTACAAGTGTAATGAGTG
TGGGAAAGCCTTTAGAGCTCGTTCAAGCTTAGCTATCCATCAGGCAACCCACAGTGGAGAAAAACCTTAC
AAATGTAATGAATGTGGCAAGGTCTTCACTCAAAATTCACACCTTACAAATCACTGGAGAATTCACACTG
GAGAGAAACCTTACAAGTGTAATGAGTGCGGCAAAGCCTTTGGTGTTCGTTCAAGCCTAGCTATTCATCT
GGTAATTCACACCGGAGAAAAGCCTTACAAATGTCATGAATGCGGCAAGGTCTTTAGGCGTAATTCACAC
CTTGCAAGGCATCAGCTAATTCATACTGGAGAGAAACCTTATAAGTGTAATGAGTGTGGCAAAGCCTTTA
GAGCACATTCAAACCTAACTACCCATCAGGTCATCCATACTGGAGAAAAGCCTTACAAATGTAATGAATG
TGGCAAGGTCTTCACTCAAAATTCACACCTTGCAAATCATCAAAGAATTCATACTGGAGTGAAGCCTTAT
ATGTGTAATGAGTGCGGCAAAGCCTTCAGTGTGTATTCAAGCCTAACTACCCATCAGGTCATCCATACTG
GAGAAAAACCTTACAAATGTAATGAGTGTGGCAAGGTCTTCACTCAGAATTCACACCTTGCAAGACATCG
GGGAATTCATACTGGAGAGAAACCTTATAAATGTAATGAATGTGGCAAGGTCTTTAGGCATAATTCATAC
CTTTCAAGGCATCAGCGAATTCATACTGGAGAGAAACCTTACAAGTATAATGAGTATGGCAAAGCCTTTA
GTGAACATTCAAACCTAACTACCCATCAGGTCATCCATACTGGTGAAAAACCTTACAAATGTAATGAGTG
TGGCAAGGTCTTCACTCAGAATTCACACCTTGCAAGACATCGGAGAGTTCATACTGGAGGTAAACCTTAC
CAGTGTAATGAATGTGGCAAAGCCTTTAGTCAAACATCAAAGCTTGCAAGGCATCAGAGAGTTCATACTG
GAGAGAAACCATATGAGTGTAATCAGTGTGGGAAAGCCTTTAGTGTCCGTTCAAGCCTAACTACCCATCA
GGCAATCCATACTGGAAAAAAACCTTACAAATGCAATGAGTGTGGGAAGGTCTTCACTCAGAATTCACAC
CTTGCAAGACATCGGGGAATTCATACTGGAGAGAAACCTTACAAGTGTAATGAGTGTGGCAAAGCCTTTA
GTCAAACTTCAAAACTTGCAAGGCATCAGAGAATTCATACCGGAGAGAAACCATATGAGTGTGGGAAACC
CTTTAGTATCTGTTCAAGCCTAACTACCCATCAGACAATCCATACTGGTGGGAAACCTTACAAATGTAAC
GTGTGGAAAGTTCTAAAGTCAGAGTTCAAACCTTGCAAGCCATCACAGAATTCATAGTAATGAACTAGTC
CGTAACTTGAAAGTATTTCGATTTCTTGGCTTTATATATCTTGTGGAAAGGACGATTGGCATCCTAGCGG
CTGTAACTGACGCGTTAAGTCGACAATCAACCTCTGGATTACAAAATTTGTGAAAGATTGACTGGTATTC
TTAACTATGTTGCTCCTTTTACGCTATGTGGATACGCTGCTTTAATGCCTTTGTATCATGCTATTGCTTC
CCGTATGGCTTTCATTTTCTCCTCCTTGTATAAATCCTGGTTGCTGTCTCTTTATGAGGAGTTGTGGCCC
GTTGTCAGGCAACGTGGCGTGGTGTGCACTGTGTTTGCTGACGCAACCCCCACTGGTTGGGGCATTGCCA
CCACCTGTCAGCTCCTTTCCGGGACTTTCGCTTTCCCCCTCCCTATTGCCACGGCGGAACTCATCGCCGC
CTGCCTTGCCCGCTGCTGGACAGGGGCTCGGCTGTTGGGCACTGACAATTCCGTGGTGTTGTCGGGGAAA
TCATCGTCCTTTCCTTGGCTGCTCGCCTGTGTTGCCACCTGGATTCTGCGCGGGACGTCCTTCTGCTACG
TCCCTTCGGCCCTCAATCCAGCGGACCTTCCTTCCCGCGGCCTGCTGCCGGCTCTGCGGCCTCTTCCGCG
TCTTCGCCTTCGCCCTCAGACGAGTCGGATCTCCCTTTGGGCCGCCTCCCCGCGTCGACTTTAAGACCAA
TGACTTACAAGGCAGCTGTAGATCTTAGCCACTTTTTAAAAGAAAAGGGGGGACTGGAAGGGCTAATTCA
CTCCCAACGAAGACAAGATCTGCTTTTTGCTTGTACTGGGTCTCTCTGGTTAGACCAGATCTGAGCCTGG
GAGCTCTCTGGCTAACTAGGGAACCCACTGCTTAAGCCTCAATAAAGCTTGCCTTGAGTGCTTCAAGTAG
TGTGTGCCCGTCTGTTGTGTGACTCTGGTAACTAGAGATCCCTCAGACCCTTTTAGTCAGTGTGGAAAAT
CTCTAGCAGTACGTATAGTAGTTCATGTCATCTTATTATTCAGTATTTATAACTTGCAAAGAAATGAATA
TCAGAGAGTGAGAGGAACTTGTTTATTGCAGCTTATAATGGTTACAAATAAAGCAATAGCATCACAAATT
TCACAAATAAAGCATTTTTTTCACTGCATTCTAGTTGTGGTTTGTCCAAACTCATCAATGTATCTTATCA
TGTCTGGCTCTAGCTATCCCGCCCCTAACTCCGCCCATCCCGCCCCTAACTCCGCCCAGTTCCGCCCATT
CTCCGCCCCATGGCTGACTAATTTTTTTTATTTATGCAGAGGCCGAGGCCGCCTCGGCCTCTGAGCTATT
CCAGAAGTAGTGAGGAGGCTTTTTTGGAGGCCTAGGGACGTACCCAATTCGCCCTATAGTGAGTCGTATT
ACGCGCGCTCACTGGCCGTCGTTTTACAACGTCGTGACTGGGAAAACCCTGGCGTTACCCAACTTAATCG
CCTTGCAGCACATCCCCCTTTCGCCAGCTGGCGTAATAGCGAAGAGGCCCGCACCGATCGCCCTTCCCAA
CAGTTGCGCAGCCTGAATGGCGAATGGG
[124 nt withheld, positions 8219-8342]
C
[91 nt withheld, positions 8344-8434]
A
[49 nt withheld, positions 8436-8484]
CCTTTGACGTTGGAGTCCACGTTCTTT
[37 nt withheld, positions 8512-8548]
ACCCTATCTCGGTCTATTCTTTTGATTTATAAGGGATTTTGCCGATTTCGGCCTATTGGTTAAAAAATGA
GCTGATTTAACAAAAATTTAACGCGAATTTTAACAAAATATTAACGCTTACAATTTAGGTGGCACTTTTC
GGGGAAATGTGCGCGGAACCCCTATTTGTTTATTTTTCTAAATACATTCAAATATGTATCCGCTCATGAG
ACAATAACCCTGATAAATGCTTCAATAATATTGAAAAAGGAAGAGTATGAGTATTCAACATTTCCGTGTC
GCCCTTATTCCCTTTTTTGCGGCATTTTGCCTTCCTGTTTTTGCTCACCCAGAAACGCTGGTGAAAGTAA
AAGATGCTGAAGATCAGTTGGGTGCACGAGTGGGTTACATCGAACTGGATCTCAACAGCGGTAAGATCCT
TGAGAGTTTTCGCCCCGAAGAACGTTTTCCAATGATGAGCACTTTTAAAGTTCTGCTATGTGGCGCGGTA
TTATCCCGTATTGACGCCGGGCAAGAGCAACTCGGTCGCCGCATACACTATTCTCAGAATGACTTGGTTG
AGTACTCACCAGTCACAGAAAAGCATCTTACGGATGGCATGACAGTAAGAGAATTATGCAGTGCTGCCAT
AACCATGAGTGATAACACTGCGGCCAACTTACTTCTGACAACGATCGGAGGACCGAAGGAGCTAACCGCT
TTTTTGCACAACATGGGGGATCATGTAACTCGCCTTGATCGTTGGGAACCGGAGCTGAATGAAGCCATAC
CAAACGACGAGCGTGACACCACGATGCCTGTAGCAATGGCAACAACGTTGCGCAAACTATTAACTGGCGA
ACTACTTACTCTAGCTTCCCGGCAACAATTAATAGACTGGATGGAGGCGGATAAAGTTGCAGGACCACTT
CTGCGCTCGGCCCTTCCGGCTGGCTGGTTTATTGCTGATAAATCTGGAGCCGGTGAGCGTGGGTCTCGCG
GTATCATTGCAGCACTGGGGCCAGATGGTAAGCCCTCCCGTATCGTAGTTATCTACACGACGGGGAGTCA
GGCAACTATGGATGAACGAAATAGACAGATCGCTGAGATAGGTGCCTCACTGATTAAGCATTGGTAACTG
TCAGACCAAGTTTACTCATATATACTTTAGATTGATTTAAAACTTCATTTTTAATTTAAAAGGATCTAGG
TGAAGATCCTTTTTGATAATCTCATGACCAAAATCCCTTAACGTGAGTTTTCGTTCCACTGAGCGTCAGA
CCCCGTAGAAAAGATCAAAGGATCTTCTTGAGATCCTTTTTTTCTGCGCGTAATCTGCTGCTTGCAAACA
AAAAAACCACCGCTACCAGCGGTGGTTTGTTTGCCGGATCAAGAGCTACCAACTCTTTTTCCGAAGGTAA
CTGGCTTCAGCAGAGCGCAGATACCAAATACTGTTCTTCTAGTGTAGCCGTAGTTAGGCCACCACTTCAA
GAACTCTGTAGCACCGCCTACATACCTCGCTCTGCTAATCCTGTTACCAGTGGCTGCTGCCAGTGGCGAT
AAGTCGTGTCTTACCGGGTTGGACTCAAGACGATAGTTACCGGATAAGGCGCAGCGGTCGGGCTGAACGG
GGGGTTCGTGCACACAGCCCAGCTTGGAGCGAACGACCTACACCGAACTGAGATACCTACAGCGTGAGCT
ATGAGAAAGCGCCACGCTTCCCGAAGGGAGAAAGGCGGACAGGTATCCGGTAAGCGGCAGGGTCGGAACA
GGAGAGCGCACGAGGGAGCTTCCAGGGGGAAACGCCTGGTATCTTTATAGTCCTGTCGGGTTTCGCCACC
TCTGACTTGAGCGTCGATTTTTGTGATGCTCGTCAGGGGGGCGGAGCCTATGGAAAAACGCCAGCAACGC
GGCCTTTTTACGGTTCCTGGCCTTTTGCTGGCCTTTTGCTCACATGTTCTTTCCTGCGTTATCCCCTGAT
TCTGTGGATAACCGTATTACCGCCTTTGAGTGAGCTGATACCGCTCGCCGCAGCCGAACGACCGAGCGCA
GCGAGTCAGTGAGCGAGGAAGCGGAAGAGCGCCCAATACGCAAACCGCCTCTCCCCGCGCGTTGGCCGAT
TCATTAATGCAGCTGGCACGACAGGTTTCCCGACTGGAAAGCGGGCAGTGAGCGCAACGCAATTAATGTG
AGTTAGCTCACTCATTAGGCACCCCAGGCTTTACACTTTATGCTTCCGGCTCGTATGTTGTGTGGAATTG
TGAGCGGATAACAATTTCACACAGGAAACAGCTATGACCATGATTACGCCAAGCGCGCAATTAACCCTCA
CTAAAGGGAACAAAAGCTGGAGCTGCAAGC
