>Addgene plasmid #143848 | TFORF1805 | depositor partial sequence | sequence record 283671 | Insert
ACCGCCACCATGGCTCTCACCCAGGGACAGGTGACATTCAGGGATGTGGCTATAGAATTCTCTCAGGAGG
AGTGGACATGCCTGGACCCCGCTCAGAGGACTTTGTACAGGGACGTGATGTTGGAGAATTATAGGAACCT
GGCCTCCCTGGCAGGAATCTCTTGTTTTGACCTCAGTATTATCTCTATGTTGGAGCAAGGGAAGGAGCCT
TTCACTTTGGAGAGCCAAGTACAAATAGCAGGAAACCCAGATGGATGGGAATGGATCAAAGCTGTGATCA
CAGCTCTCTCTTCCGAATTTGTAATGAAAGATTTACTACACAAAGGGAAGAGTAATACAGGAGAAGTATT
CCAAACAGTGATGTTGGAAAGACAGGAAAGCCAAGACATTGAAGGATGTTCCTTCAGGGAAGTCCAGAAA
AATACACATGGCCTTGAGTATCAATGCAGAGATGCTGAAGGAAATTACAAAGGAGTGCTTTTGACCCAAG
AAGGCAATCTCACTCATGGAAGAGATGAACATGATAAAAGAGATGCAAGAAACAAGCTTATTAAAAATCA
GCTTGGATTAAGCCTTCAGTCACATCTGCCTGAACTGCAGCTTTTTCAATATGAAGGGAAAATTTATGAA
TGTAATCAGGTTGAGAAGTCTTTCAACAATAATTCCTCAGTTTCACCACCTCAACAAATGCCTTATAATG
TCAAAACCCACATTTCTAAGAAATATCTCAAAGATTTTATCTCTTCTTTATTACTCACACAGGGGCAAAA
AGCAAATAATTGGGGAAGCCCTTACAAATCTAATGGATGTGGCATGGTCTTTCCTCAAAATTCACACCTT
GCAAGTCATCAGAGAAGTCATACTAAAGAGAAACCTTACAAATGTTATGAGTGTGGCAAAGCCTTTAGAA
CACGTTCAAACCTAACTACCCATCAGGTGATCCATACTGGCGAAAAACGTTACAAATGTAATGAGTGTGG
TAAGGTCTTTAGTCGAAATTCACAACTCTCACAACATCAGAAAATTCACACTGGAGAGAAACCTTATAAA
TGTAACGAATGTGGCAAGGTCTTCACTCAGAATTCACACCTTGTAAGACATCGAGGAATTCATACTGGAG
AGAAACCTTACAAGTGTAATGAGTGTGGGAAAGCCTTTAGAGCTCGTTCAAGCTTAGCTATCCATCAGGC
AACCCACAGTGGAGAAAAACCTTACAAATGTAATGAATGTGGCAAGGTCTTCACTCAAAATTCACACCTT
ACAAATCACTGGAGAATTCACACTGGAGAGAAACCTTACAAGTGTAATGAGTGCGGCAAAGCCTTTGGTG
TTCGTTCAAGCCTAGCTATTCATCTGGTAATTCACACCGGAGAAAAGCCTTACAAATGTCATGAATGCGG
CAAGGTCTTTAGGCGTAATTCACACCTTGCAAGGCATCAGCTAATTCATACTGGAGAGAAACCTTATAAG
TGTAATGAGTGTGGCAAAGCCTTTAGAGCACATTCAAACCTAACTACCCATCAGGTCATCCATACTGGAG
AAAAGCCTTACAAATGTAATGAATGTGGCAAGGTCTTCACTCAAAATTCACACCTTGCAAATCATCAAAG
AATTCATACTGGAGTGAAGCCTTATATGTGTAATGAGTGCGGCAAAGCCTTCAGTGTGTATTCAAGCCTA
ACTACCCATCAGGTCATCCATACTGGAGAAAAACCTTACAAATGTAATGAGTGTGGCAAGGTCTTCACTC
AGAATTCACACCTTGCAAGACATCGGGGAATTCATACTGGAGAGAAACCTTATAAATGTAATGAATGTGG
CAAGGTCTTTAGGCATAATTCATACCTTTCAAGGCATCAGCGAATTCATACTGGAGAGAAACCTTACAAG
TATAATGAGTATGGCAAAGCCTTTAGTGAACATTCAAACCTAACTACCCATCAGGTCATCCATACTGGTG
AAAAACCTTACAAATGTAATGAGTGTGGCAAGGTCTTCACTCAGAATTCACACCTTGCAAGACATCGGAG
AGTTCATACTGGAGGTAAACCTTACCAGTGTAATGAATGTGGCAAAGCCTTTAGTCAAACATCAAAGCTT
GCAAGGCATCAGAGAGTTCATACTGGAGAGAAACCATATGAGTGTAATCAGTGTGGGAAAGCCTTTAGTG
TCCGTTCAAGCCTAACTACCCATCAGGCAATCCATACTGGAAAAAAACCTTACAAATGCAATGAGTGTGG
GAAGGTCTTCACTCAGAATTCACACCTTGCAAGACATCGGGGAATTCATACTGGAGAGAAACCTTACAAG
TGTAATGAGTGTGGCAAAGCCTTTAGTCAAACTTCAAAACTTGCAAGGCATCAGAGAATTCATACCGGAG
AGAAACCATATGAGTGTGGGAAACCCTTTAGTATCTGTTCAAGCCTAACTACCCATCAGACAATCCATAC
TGGTGGGAAACCTTACAAATGTAACGTGTGGAAAGTTCTAAAGTCAGAGTTCAAACCTTGCAAGCCATCA
CAGAATTCATAGTAATGAACTAGTCCGTAACTTGAAAGTATTTCGATTTCTTGGCTTTATATATCTTGTG
GAAAGGACGATTGGCATCCTAGCGGCTGTAACTG
