>Addgene plasmid #143848 | TFORF1805 | depositor partial sequence | sequence record 283672 | Barcode
TTGGCATCCTAGCGGCTGTAACTG
